Addgene plasmid #106758: gh87
Purpose: expression of gRNA targeting FUT3
Depositing lab: Eric-Paul Bennett. Publication: A validated gRNA library for CRISPR/Cas9 targeting of the human glycosyltransferase genome. Narimatsu Y, Joshi HJ, Zhang Y, Gomes C, Chen YH, Lorenzetti F, Furukawa S, Schjoldager K, Hansen L, Clausen H, Bennett EP, Wandall HH. Glycobiology. 2018 Jan 5. pii: 4791732. doi: 10.1093/glycob/cwx101. PubMed 29315387.
Backbone
  Vector backbone: EPB104
  Backbone manufacturer: Eric-Paul Bennett (Addgene plasmid # 68369)
  Backbone size w/o insert (bp): 2376
  Vector type: Mammalian Expression
Growth in bacteria
  Bacterial resistance: Ampicillin, 100 μg/mL
  Growth temperature: 37°C
  Growth strain: DH5alpha
  Copy number: High Copy
Gene/Insert
  Gene/Insert name: FUT3
  gRNA/shRNA sequence: TGTCCGTAGCAGGATCAGGA
  Species: H. sapiens (human)
  Entrez Gene: FUT3 (a.k.a. CD174, FT3B, FucT-III, LE, Les)
  Cloning method: Restriction Enzyme; 5′ cloning site unknown (unknown if destroyed); 3′ cloning site unknown (unknown if destroyed)
  Sequencing primers: 5′ T7NP
Terms and licenses: Academic/Nonprofit Terms; Industry Terms: Not Available to Industry
How to cite: gh87 was a gift from Eric-Paul Bennett (Addgene plasmid # 106758 ; http://n2t.net/addgene:106758 ; RRID:Addgene_106758)
