[The description below was written by a language model from this plasmid's Addgene catalogue record and pLannotate feature annotations shown in this document.]
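Description:
gh87 is a small (about 2.7 kb) mammalian expression plasmid that produces a single guide RNA directed against human FUT3, the gene encoding fucosyltransferase III (also known as the Lewis enzyme, CD174). It is built on the EPB104 gRNA backbone and belongs to a validated gRNA collection designed for CRISPR/Cas9 targeting of the human glycosyltransferase genes. In bacteria it is maintained through a high-copy ColE1/pUC-type origin and selected with ampicillin via the β-lactamase gene and its native promoter.

The functional cassette consists of the human U6 promoter, an RNA polymerase III promoter suited to short, precisely initiated transcripts, followed by a short gap that accommodates the 20-nucleotide FUT3 protospacer, and then the Streptococcus pyogenes guide RNA scaffold. Transcription yields a complete single guide RNA that can load into SpCas9. The plasmid carries no Cas9 gene and no mammalian selection marker or reporter, so the nuclease must be supplied separately, for example from a co-transfected plasmid or a Cas9-expressing cell line. A T7 promoter lies upstream of the U6 cassette and coincides with the listed sequencing primer region. The remaining annotations (partial M13 origin, lacZα, lacI and RSF origin fragments) are short remnants of the parental cloning vector and are unlikely to be functional. The insert was introduced by restriction cloning, but the record does not state the sites used.

The construct is typically used to knock out or disrupt FUT3 in human cells, for studies of fucosylation and Lewis antigen biosynthesis or for glycoengineering of cell lines.
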