Features (pLannotate 1.2.2; 10 found; start..end, strand, type, name):
      3..134     -  rep_origin     M13 ori (fragment): M13 bacteriophage origin of replication; arrow indicates direction of (+) strand synthesis
    155..311     -  CDS            lacZα (fragment): LacZα fragment of β-galactosidase; lacZ fragment
    320..338     +  promoter       T7 promoter: promoter for bacteriophage T7 RNA polymerase
    398..638     +  promoter       U6 promoter: RNA polymerase III promoter for human U6 snRNA
    668..743     +  misc_RNA       gRNA scaffold: guide RNA scaffold for the Streptococcus pyogenes CRISPR/Cas9 system
    790..837     -  CDS            lacI (fragment): lac repressor; lacI; The lac repressor binds to the lac operator to inhibit transcription in E. coli. This inhibition can be relieved by adding lactose or isopropyl-β-D-thiogalactopyranoside (IPTG).
    874..914     -  rep_origin     RSF ori (fragment): Plasmids containing the RSF 1030 origin of replication can be propagated in E. coli cells that contain additional plasmids with compatible origins.
    992..1580    -  rep_origin     ori: high-copy-number ColE1/pMB1/pBR322/pUC origin of replication
   1751..2611    -  CDS            AmpR: β-lactamase; bla; confers resistance to ampicillin, carbenicillin, and related antibiotics
   2612..2716    -  promoter       AmpR promoter: bla
>Addgene plasmid #106758 | gh87 | addgene full sequence | sequence record 221086 | Addgene Assembled Full Sequence
CTAAATTGTAAGCGTTAATATTTTGTTAAAATTCGCGTTAAATTTTTGTTAAATCAGCTCATTTTTTAAC
CAATAGGCCGAAATCGGCAAAATCCCTTATAAATCAAAAGAATAGACCGAGATAGGGTTGAGTGGCCGCT
ACAGGGCGCTCCCATTCGCCATTCAGGCTGCGCAACTGTTGGGAAGGGCGTTTCGGTGCGGGCCTCTTCG
CTATTACGCCAGCTGGCGAAAGGGGGATGTGCTGCAAGGCGATTAAGTTGGGTAACGCCAGGGTTTTCCC
AGTCACGACGTTGTAAAACGACGGCCAGTGAGCGCGACGTAATACGACTCACTATAGGGCGAATTGGCGG
AAGGCCGTCAAGGCCACGTGTCTTGTCCAGAGCTCGATATCGAATTCGAGGGCCTATTTCCCATGATTCC
TTCATATTTGCATATACGATACAAGGCTGTTAGAGAGATAATTGGAATTAATTTGACTGTAAACACAAAG
ATATTAGTACAAAATACGTGACGTAGAAAGTAATAATTTCTTGGGTAGTTTGCAGTTTTAAAATTATGTT
TTAAAATGGACTATCATATGCTTACCGTAACTTGAAAGTATTTCGATTTCTTGGCTTTATATATCTTGTG
GAAAGGACGAAACACCGTGTCCGTAGCAGGATCAGGAGTTTTAGAGCTAGAAATAGCAAGTTAAAATAAG
GCTAGTCCGTTATCAACTTGAAAAAGTGGCACCGAGTCGGTGCTTTTTTTGGTACCTGGAGCACAAGACT
GGCCTCATGGGCCTTCCGCTCACTGCCCGCTTTCCAGTCGGGAAACCTGTCGTGCCAGCTGCATTAACAT
GGTCATAGCTGTTTCCTTGCGTATTGGGCGCTCTCCGCTTCCTCGCTCACTGACTCGCTGCGCTCGGTCG
TTCGGGTAAAGCCTGGGGTGCCTAATGAGCAAAAGGCCAGCAAAAGGCCAGGAACCGTAAAAAGGCCGCG
TTGCTGGCGTTTTTCCATAGGCTCCGCCCCCCTGACGAGCATCACAAAAATCGACGCTCAAGTCAGAGGT
GGCGAAACCCGACAGGACTATAAAGATACCAGGCGTTTCCCCCTGGAAGCTCCCTCGTGCGCTCTCCTGT
TCCGACCCTGCCGCTTACCGGATACCTGTCCGCCTTTCTCCCTTCGGGAAGCGTGGCGCTTTCTCATAGC
TCACGCTGTAGGTATCTCAGTTCGGTGTAGGTCGTTCGCTCCAAGCTGGGCTGTGTGCACGAACCCCCCG
TTCAGCCCGACCGCTGCGCCTTATCCGGTAACTATCGTCTTGAGTCCAACCCGGTAAGACACGACTTATC
GCCACTGGCAGCAGCCACTGGTAACAGGATTAGCAGAGCGAGGTATGTAGGCGGTGCTACAGAGTTCTTG
AAGTGGTGGCCTAACTACGGCTACACTAGAAGAACAGTATTTGGTATCTGCGCTCTGCTGAAGCCAGTTA
CCTTCGGAAAAAGAGTTGGTAGCTCTTGATCCGGCAAACAAACCACCGCTGGTAGCGGTGGTTTTTTTGT
TTGCAAGCAGCAGATTACGCGCAGAAAAAAAGGATCTCAAGAAGATCCTTTGATCTTTTCTACGGGGTCT
GACGCTCAGTGGAACGAAAACTCACGTTAAGGGATTTTGGTCATGAGATTATCAAAAAGGATCTTCACCT
AGATCCTTTTAAATTAAAAATGAAGTTTTAAATCAATCTAAAGTATATATGAGTAAACTTGGTCTGACAG
TTACCAATGCTTAATCAGTGAGGCACCTATCTCAGCGATCTGTCTATTTCGTTCATCCATAGTTGCCTGA
CTCCCCGTCGTGTAGATAACTACGATACGGGAGGGCTTACCATCTGGCCCCAGTGCTGCAATGATACCGC
GAGAACCACGCTCACCGGCTCCAGATTTATCAGCAATAAACCAGCCAGCCGGAAGGGCCGAGCGCAGAAG
TGGTCCTGCAACTTTATCCGCCTCCATCCAGTCTATTAATTGTTGCCGGGAAGCTAGAGTAAGTAGTTCG
CCAGTTAATAGTTTGCGCAACGTTGTTGCCATTGCTACAGGCATCGTGGTGTCACGCTCGTCGTTTGGTA
TGGCTTCATTCAGCTCCGGTTCCCAACGATCAAGGCGAGTTACATGATCCCCCATGTTGTGCAAAAAAGC
GGTTAGCTCCTTCGGTCCTCCGATCGTTGTCAGAAGTAAGTTGGCCGCAGTGTTATCACTCATGGTTATG
GCAGCACTGCATAATTCTCTTACTGTCATGCCATCCGTAAGATGCTTTTCTGTGACTGGTGAGTACTCAA
CCAAGTCATTCTGAGAATAGTGTATGCGGCGACCGAGTTGCTCTTGCCCGGCGTCAATACGGGATAATAC
CGCGCCACATAGCAGAACTTTAAAAGTGCTCATCATTGGAAAACGTTCTTCGGGGCGAAAACTCTCAAGG
ATCTTACCGCTGTTGAGATCCAGTTCGATGTAACCCACTCGTGCACCCAACTGATCTTCAGCATCTTTTA
CTTTCACCAGCGTTTCTGGGTGAGCAAAAACAGGAAGGCAAAATGCCGCAAAAAAGGGAATAAGGGCGAC
ACGGAAATGTTGAATACTCATACTCTTCCTTTTTCAATATTATTGAAGCATTTATCAGGGTTATTGTCTC
ATGAGCGGATACATATTTGAATGTATTTAGAAAAATAAACAAATAGGGGTTCCGCGCACATTTCCCCGAA
AAGTGCCAC
