>Addgene plasmid #106758 | gh87 | addgene partial sequence | sequence record 221087 | hU6-F 5'-GAGGGCCTATTTCCCATGATT-3'
AATTGGAATTAATTTGACTGTAAACACAAAGATATTAGTACAAAATACGTGACGTAGAAAGTAATAATTT
CTTGGGTAGTTTGCAGTTTTAAAATTATGTTTTAAAATGGACTATCATATGCTTACCGTAACTTGAAAGT
ATTTCGATTTCTTGGCTTTATATATCTTGTGGAAAGGACGAAACACCGTGTCCGTAGCAGGATCAGGAGT
TTTAGAGCTAGAAATAGCAAGTTAAAATAAGGCTAGTCCGTTATCAACTTGAAAAAGTGGCACCGAGTCG
GTGCTTTTTTTGGTACCTGGAGCACAAGACTGGCCTCATGGGCCTTCCGCTCACTGCCCGCTTTCCAGTC
GGGAAACCTGTCGTGCCAGCTGCATTAACATGGTCATAGCTGTTTCCTTGCGTATTGGGCGCTCTCCGCT
TCCTCGCTCACTGACTCGCTGCGCTCGGTCGTTCGGGTAAAGCCTGGGGTGCCTAATGAGCAAAAGGCCA
GCAAAAGGCCAGGAACCGTAAAAAGGCCGCGTTGCTGGCGTTTTTCCATAGGCTCCGCCCCCCTGACGAG
CATCACAAAAATCGACGCTCAAGTCAGAGGTGGCGAAACCCGACAGGACTATAAAGATACCAGGCGTTTC
CCCCTGGAAGCTCCCTCGTGCGCTCTCCTGTTCCGACCCTGCCGCTTACCGGATACCTGTCCGCCTTTCT
CCCTTCGGGAAGCGTGGCGCTTTCTCATAGCTCACGCTGTAGGTATCTCAGTTCGGTGTAGGTCGTTCGC
TCCAAGCTGGGCTGTGTGCACGAACCCCCCGTTCAGCCCGACCGCTGCGCCTTATCCGGTAACTATCGTC
TTGAGTCCAACCCGGTAAGACACGACTTATCGCCACTGGCAGCAGCCACTGGTAACAGGATTAGCAGAGC
GAGGTATGTAGGCGGTGCTACAGAGTTCTTGAAGTGG
